>Addgene plasmid #241024 | TDP43-NTD | addgene full sequence | sequence record 479758 | Addgene NGS Result
TAATACGACTCACTATAGGGGAATTGTGAGCGGATAACAATTCCCCTCTAGAAATAATTTTGTTTAACTT
TTGAAGGAGATATACCATGGGTAGCGACAAGATTCATCACCACCATCATCATGAGAACTTATACTTTCAA
GGCCATATGATGAGCGAGTATATTCGTGTTACCGAAGATGAGAACGACGAGCCGATCGAGATTCCGAGCG
AAGATGACGGTACGGTCTTGCTGAGCACGGTGACCGCGCAGTTCCCAGGCGCCTGTGGCCTGCGCTATCG
TAATCCGGTCAGCCAGTGCATGCGCGGTGTCCGTCTGGTTGAGGGCATTCTGCACGCTCCGGACGCGGGC
TGGGGCAATCTGGTGTACGTGGTCAATTACCCGAAAGACTAGAAGCGCAAGATGGATGAAACTGACGCCA
GCTCTGCGGTTAAAGTCAAGCGTGCAGTGTAGAAAACGAGCGACCTGGTCAAGCGTGCAGTGTAGAAAAC
GAGCGACCTGATCGTGCTGGGTTTGCCGTGGAAAACCACGGAGCAAGACCTGAAAGAATACTTTAGCACC
TTCGGTGAGGTGCTGATGGTCCAGGTAAAGAAAGATCTGAAAACCGGTCACAGCAAGGGTTTTGGCTTCG
TCCGTTTCACCGAGTATGAAACCCAGGTGAAAGTTATGTCGCAACGTCACATGATCGACGGTCGTTGGTG
TGACTGCAAGCTGCCGAACAGCAAGCAGAGCCAAGATGAACCGCTGCGCTCCCGTAAAGTTTTCGTTGGT
CGCTGCACCGAAGATATGACGGAAGATGAGCTGCGTGAGTTCTTTTCTCAATATGGTGACGTGATGGATG
TTTTCATCCCGAAACCTTTCCGCGCCTTTGCATTTGTTACCTTCGCTGACGATCAAATCGCGCAGAGCCT
GTGTGGTGAGGATCTGATTATCAAAGGTATTTCCGTTCACATTTCTAACGCGGAGCCAAAGCATAACAGC
AACCGCCAACTGGAACGTTCCGGTCGTTTCGGTGGTAATCCGGGTGGTTTCGGCAACCAGGGTGGCTTTG
GCAATTCGCGTGGCGGTGGTGCCGGCTTGGGCAATAACCAAGGTTCCAATATGGGTGGCGGTATGAACTT
TGGTGCCTTCTCCATCAATCCGGCAATGATGGCGGCTGCACAAGCGGCGCTGCAGTCTAGCTGGGGTATG
ATGGGCATGCTGGCGAGCCAGCAGAACCAGTCAGGCCCGAGCGGCAATAATCAGAATCAAGGTAACATGC
AGCGTGAACCGAATCAAGCGTTTGGTAGCGGTAACAATAGCTACAGCGGTAGCAACAGCGGTGCGGCAAT
CGGCTGGGGTAGCGCAAGCAATGCGGGCAGCGGTAGCGGTTTCAACGGCGGCTTTGGTAGCAGCATGGAT
AGCAAGAGCTCCGGTTGGGGCATGTAACTCGAGCCCCCTAGCATAACCCCTTGGGGCCTCTAAACGGGTC
TTGAGGGGTTTTTTGCCCCTGAGACGCGTCAATCGAGTTCGTACCTAAGGGCGACACCCCCTAATTAGCC
CGGGCGAAAGGCCCAGTCTTTCGACTGAGCCTTTCGTTTTATTTGATGCCTGGCAGTTCCCTACTCTCGC
ATGGGGAGTCCCCACACTACCATCGGCGCTACGGCGTTTCACTTCTGAGTTCGGCATGGGGTCAGGTGGG
ACCACCGCGCTACTGCCGCCAGGCAAACAAGGGGTGTTATGAGCCATATTCAGGTATAAATGGGCTCGCG
ATAATGTTCAGAATTGGTTAATTGGTTGTAACACTGACCCCTATTTGTTTATTTTTCTAAATACATTCAA
ATATGTATCCGCTCATGAGACAATAACCCTGATAAATGCTTCAATAATATTGAAAAAGGAAGAATATGAG
CCATATTCAACGGGAAACGTCGAGGCCGCGATTAAATTCCAACATGGATGCTGATTTATATGGGTATAAA
TGGGCTCGCGATAATGTCGGGCAATCAGGTGCGACAATCTATCGCTTGTATGGGAAGCCCGATGCGCCAG
AGTTGTTTCTGAAACATGGCAAAGGTAGCGTTGCCAATGATGTTACAGATGAGATGGTCAGACTAAACTG
GCTGACGGAATTTATGCCACTTCCGACCATCAAGCATTTTATCCGTACTCCTGATGATGCATGGTTACTC
ACCACTGCGATCCCCGGAAAAACAGCGTTCCAGGTATTAGAAGAATATCCTGATTCAGGTGAAAATATTG
TTGATGCGCTGGCAGTGTTCCTGCGCCGGTTGCACTCGATTCCTGTTTGTAATTGTCCTTTTAACAGCGA
TCGCGTATTTCGCCTCGCTCAGGCGCAATCACGAATGAATAACGGTTTGGTTGATGCGAGTGATTTTGAT
GACGAGCGTAATGGCTGGCCTGTTGAACAAGTCTGGAAAGAAATGCATAAACTTTTGCCATTCTCACCGG
ATTCAGTCGTCACTCATGGTGATTTCTCACTTGATAACCTTATTTTTGACGAGGGGAAATTAATAGGTTG
TATTGATGTTGGACGAGTCGGAATCGCAGACCGATACCAGGATCTTGCCATCCTATGGAACTGCCTCGGT
GAGTTTTCTCCTTCATTACAGAAACGGCTTTTTCAAAAATATGGTATTGATAATCCTGATATGAATAAAT
TGCAATTTCATTTGATGCTCGATGAGTTTTTCTAAGCGGCGCGCCATCGAATGGCGCAAAACCTTTCGCG
GTATGGCATGATAGCGCCCGGAAGAGAGTCAATTCAGGGTGGTGAATATGAAACCAGTAACGTTATACGA
TGTCGCAGAGTATGCCGGTGTCTCTTATCAGACCGTTTCCCGCGTGGTGAACCAGGCCAGCCACGTTTCT
GCGAAAACGCGGGAAAAAGTGGAAGCGGCGATGGCGGAGCTGAATTACATTCCCAACCGCGTGGCACAAC
AACTGGCGGGCAAACAGTCGTTGCTGATTGGCGTTGCCACCTCCAGTCTGGCCCTGCACGCGCCGTCGCA
AATTGTCGCGGCGATTAAATCTCGCGCCGATCAACTGGGTGCCAGCGTGGTGGTGTCGATGGTAGAACGA
AGCGGCGTCGAAGCCTGTAAAGCGGCGGTGCACAATCTTCTCGCGCAACGCGTCAGTGGGCTGATCATTA
ACTATCCGCTGGATGACCAGGATGCCATTGCTGTGGAAGCTGCCTGCACTAATGTTCCGGCGTTATTTCT
TGATGTCTCTGACCAGACACCCATCAACAGTATTATTTTCTCCCATGAGGACGGTACGCGACTGGGCGTG
GAGCATCTGGTCGCATTGGGTCACCAGCAAATCGCGCTGTTAGCGGGCCCATTAAGTTCTGTCTCGGCGC
GTCTGCGTCTGGCTGGCTGGCATAAATATCTCACTCGCAATCAAATTCAGCCGATAGCGGAACGGGAAGG
CGACTGGAGTGCCATGTCCGGTTTTCAACAAACCATGCAAATGCTGAATGAGGGCATCGTTCCCACTGCG
ATGCTGGTTGCCAACGATCAGATGGCGCTGGGCGCAATGCGCGCCATTACCGAGTCCGGGCTGCGCGTTG
GTGCGGATATCTCGGTAGTGGGATACGACGATACCGAAGATAGCTCATGTTATATCCCGCCGTTAACCAC
CATCAAACAGGATTTTCGCCTGCTGGGGCAAACCAGCGTGGACCGCTTGCTGCAACTCTCTCAGGGCCAG
GCGGTGAAGGGCAATCAGCTGTTGCCAGTCTCACTGGTGAAAAGAAAAACCACCCTGGCGCCCAATACGC
AAACCGCCTCTCCCCGCGCGTTGGCCGATTCATTAATGCAGCTGGCACGACAGGTTTCCCGACTGGAAAG
CGGGCAGTGACTCATGACCAAAATCCCTTAACGTGAGTTACGCGCGCGTCGTTCCACTGAGCGTCAGACC
CCGTAGAAAAGATCAAAGGATCTTCTTGAGATCCTTTTTTTCTGCGCGTAATCTGCTGCTTGCAAACAAA
AAAACCACCGCTACCAGCGGTGGTTTGTTTGCCGGATCAAGAGCTACCAACTCTTTTTCCGAAGGTAACT
GGCTTCAGCAGAGCGCAGATACCAAATACTGTTCTTCTAGTGTAGCCGTAGTTAGCCCACCACTTCAAGA
ACTCTGTAGCACCGCCTACATACCTCGCTCTGCTAATCCTGTTACCAGTGGCTGCTGCCAGTGGCGATAA
GTCGTGTCTTACCGGGTTGGACTCAAGACGATAGTTACCGGATAAGGCGCAGCGGTCGGGCTGAACGGGG
GGTTCGTGCACACAGCCCAGCTTGGAGCGAACGACCTACACCGAACTGAGATACCTACAGCGTGAGCTAT
GAGAAAGCGCCACGCTTCCCGAAGGGAGAAAGGCGGACAGGTATCCGGTAAGCGGCAGGGTCGGAACAGG
AGAGCGCACGAGGGAGCTTCCAGGGGGAAACGCCTGGTATCTTTATAGTCCTGTCGGGTTTCGCCACCTC
TGACTTGAGCGTCGATTTTTGTGATGCTCGTCAGGGGGGCGGAGCCTATGGAAAAACGCCAGCAACGCGG
CCTTTTTACGGTTCCTGGCCTTTTGCTGGCCTTTTGCTCACATGTTCTTTCCTGCGTTATCCCCTGATTC
TGTGGATAACCGTATTACCGCCTTTGAGTGAGCTGATACCGCTCGCCGCAGCCGAACGACCGAGCGCAGC
GAGTCAGTGAGCGAGGAAGCGGAAGGCGAGAGTAGGGAACTGCCAGGCATCAAACTAAGCAGAAGGCCCC
TGACGGATGGCCTTTTTGCGTTTCTACAAACTCTTTCTGTGTTGTAAAACGACGGCCAGTCTTAAGCTCG
GGCCCCCTGGGCGGTTCTGATAACGAGTAATCGTTAATCCGCAAATAACGTAAAAACCCGCTTCGGCGGG
TTTTTTTATGGGGGGAGTTTAGGGAAAGAGCATTTGTCAGAATATTTAAGGGCGCCTGTCACTTTGCTTG
ATATATGAGAATTATTTAACCTTATAAATGAGAAAAAAGCAACGCACTTTAAATAAGATACGTTGCTTTT
TCGATTGATGAACACCTATAATTAAACTATTCATCTATTATTTATGATTTTTTGTATATACAATATTTCT
AGTTTGTTAAAGAGAATTAAGAAAATAAATCTCGAAAATAATAAAGGGAAAATCAGTTTTTGATATCAAA
ATTATACATGTCAACGATAATACAAAATATAATACAAACTATAAGATGTTATCAGTATTTATTATGCATT
TAGAATAAATTTTGTGTCGCCCTTCCGCGAAAT
Features (pLannotate 1.2.2; 14 found; start..end, strand, type, name):
      1..19      +  promoter       T7 promoter: promoter for bacteriophage T7 RNA polymerase
     20..44      +  protein_bind   lac operator: The lac repressor binds to the lac operator to inhibit transcription in E. coli. This inhibition can be relieved by adding lactose or isopropyl-β-D-thiogalactopyranoside (IPTG). lac repressor encoded by lacI
    150..1424    +  CDS            TARDBP: TADBP_HUMAN - Also known as TDP43. Experimental evidence at protein level: Swiss-Prot protein existence level 1. RNA-binding protein that is involved in various steps of RNA biogenesis and processing (PubMed:23519609). Preferentially binds, via its two RNA recognition motifs RRM1 and RRM2, to GU-repeats on RNA molecules predominantly localized within long introns and in the 3'UTR of mRNAs (PubMed:23519609, PubMed:24240615, PubMed:24464995). In turn, regulates the splicing of many non-coding and protein-coding RNAs including proteins involved in neuronal survival, as well as mRNAs that encode p
   1438..1485    +  terminator     T7 terminator: transcription terminator for bacteriophage T7 RNA polymerase
   1545..1585    -  terminator     rrnB T1 terminator (fragment): transcription terminator T1 from the E. coli rrnB gene
   1587..1702    -  ncRNA          5S rRNA: Accession: RF00001 - 5S ribosomal RNA
   1733..1757    +  CDS            KanR (fragment): aminoglycoside phosphotransferase; aph(3')-Ia; confers resistance to kanamycin in bacteria or G418 (Geneticin®) in eukaryotes
   1787..1883    +  promoter       AmpR promoter (fragment): bla
   1886..2695    +  CDS            KanR: aminoglycoside phosphotransferase; aph(3')-Ia; confers resistance to kanamycin in bacteria or G418 (Geneticin®) in eukaryotes
   2704..2777    +  promoter       lacI promoter (fragment): lacI
   2778..3857    +  CDS            lacI: LACI_ECOLI - Experimental evidence at protein level: Swiss-Prot protein existence level 1. Repressor of the lactose operon. Binds allolactose as an inducer. From Escherichia coli (strain K12).
   3946..4534    +  rep_origin     ori: high-copy-number ColE1/pMB1/pBR322/pUC origin of replication
   4759..4776    +  terminator     rrnB T2 terminator (fragment): transcription terminator T2 from the E. coli rrnB gene
   4801..4820    -  CDS            lacZα (fragment): LacZα fragment of β-galactosidase; lacZ fragment
