[The description below was written by a language model from this plasmid's Addgene catalogue record and pLannotate feature annotations shown in this document.]
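Description:
TDP43-NTD is a bacterial expression plasmid built on the pJ411 backbone for producing the N-terminal domain of human TDP-43 (TARDBP) in E. coli. It is a high-copy plasmid of about 5.3 kb. It replicates from a ColE1/pUC-type origin and is selected with kanamycin through an aph(3')-Ia aminoglycoside phosphotransferase gene, which appears to be driven by a fragment of the bla (AmpR) promoter.

Expression is controlled by a T7 promoter followed directly by a lac operator, with a T7 terminator downstream of the coding region. The plasmid also carries lacI with its own promoter, so the encoded repressor keeps the cassette off until IPTG or lactose is added. Transcription requires a host that supplies T7 RNA polymerase. The catalogue lists an N-terminal 6xHis tag contributed by the backbone, which would allow metal-affinity purification, but the feature table does not annotate it separately. Fragments of the rrnB T1 and T2 terminators flank parts of the backbone and likely insulate the cassette from read-through transcription.

The catalogue gives the insert as 240 bp, made by changing N81 to a stop codon and cloned between NdeI and XhoI. The feature table, however, annotates TARDBP homology over roughly 1.3 kb. One consistent reading is that the construct derives from a longer TDP-43 coding sequence in which the introduced stop codon ends translation after residue 80, so only the N-terminal domain is made. The record does not state this explicitly. The associated publication concerns TDP-43 polymerization, phase separation and RNA splicing, which fits use of the plasmid to make recombinant NTD for biophysical and structural studies.
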