Addgene plasmid #241024: TDP43-NTD
Purpose: Bacterial expression of TDP-43 NTD
Depositing lab: Nicolas Fawzi. Depositing organization: Brown University. Publication: A single N-terminal phosphomimic disrupts TDP-43 polymerization, phase separation, and RNA splicing. Wang A, Conicella AE, Schmidt HB, Martin EW, Rhoads SN, Reeb AN, Nourse A, Ramirez Montero D, Ryan VH, Rohatgi R, Shewmaker F, Naik MT, Mittag T, Ayala YM, Fawzi NL. EMBO J. 2018 Mar 1;37(5). pii: embj.201797452. doi: 10.15252/embj.201797452. Epub 2018 Feb 9. PubMed 29438978.
Backbone
  Vector backbone: pJ411
  Backbone size w/o insert (bp): 5043
  Total vector size (bp): 5283
  Vector type: Bacterial Expression
Growth in bacteria
  Bacterial resistance: Kanamycin, 50 μg/mL
  Growth temperature: 37°C
  Growth strain: DH5alpha
  Copy number: High Copy
Gene/Insert
  Gene/Insert name: TDP43-NTD
  Species: H. sapiens (human)
  Insert size (bp): 240
  Mutation: changed N81 to stop codon
  Tag / fusion protein: 6x His (N terminal on backbone)
  Cloning method: Restriction Enzyme; 5′ cloning site Nde1 (unknown if destroyed); 3′ cloning site Xho1 (unknown if destroyed)
  Sequencing primers: 5′ T7 Promoter
Terms and licenses: Academic/Nonprofit Terms; Industry Terms: Not Available to Industry
How to cite: TDP43-NTD was a gift from Nicolas Fawzi (Addgene plasmid # 241024 ; http://n2t.net/addgene:241024 ; RRID:Addgene_241024)
